Addgene plasmid #175230: pCfB8592
Purpose: Xenopus oocyte expression vector containing YPL264C. Contains T7 RNA polymerase binding site, and adds polyA tail to YPL264C. Used for generation of mRNA, for injection into xenopus laevis oocytes.
Depositing lab: Irina Borodina. Depositing organization: Danmarks Tekniske Universitet. Publication: Deorphanizing solute carriers in Saccharomyces cerevisiae for secondary uptake of xenobiotic compounds. Moller-Hansen I, Saez-Saez J, van der Hoek SA, Dyekjaer JD, Christensen HB, Wright Muelas M, O'Hagan S, Kell DB, Borodina I. Front Microbiol. 2024 Apr 12;15:1376653. doi: 10.3389/fmicb.2024.1376653. PubMed 38680917.
Backbone
  Vector backbone: pNB1u/pLIFE016
  Backbone size w/o insert (bp): 3099
  Vector type: mRNA expression, injection into xenopus oocytes
Growth in bacteria
  Bacterial resistance: Ampicillin, 100 μg/mL
  Growth temperature: 37°C
  Growth strain: DH5alpha
  Copy number: High Copy
Gene/Insert
  Gene/Insert name: YPL264C
  Species: S. cerevisiae (budding yeast)
  Promoter: T7
  Tag / fusion protein: PolyA (C terminal on insert)
  Cloning method: Restriction Enzyme; 5′ cloning site Nt.BbvCI (not destroyed); 3′ cloning site USER cloning (unknown if destroyed)
  Sequencing primers: 5′ AAGGCGATTAAGTTGGGT; 3′ GTGTTCTTGAGGCTGGTTTA
Terms and licenses: Academic/Nonprofit Terms; Industry Terms: Not Available to Industry
Depositor comments: Generated by USER cloning
How to cite: pCfB8592 was a gift from Irina Borodina (Addgene plasmid # 175230 ; http://n2t.net/addgene:175230 ; RRID:Addgene_175230)
