[The description below was written by a language model from this plasmid's Addgene catalogue record.]
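Description:
pCfB8592 is a Xenopus oocyte expression vector built on the pNB1u/pLIFE016 backbone (about 3.1 kb without insert). It serves as a template for in vitro transcription rather than for direct expression in cells. It is maintained in E. coli as a high-copy plasmid under ampicillin selection. The record does not name the origin of replication, and no feature table is provided, so other backbone elements are not documented here.

The insert is the Saccharomyces cerevisiae open reading frame YPL264C, placed by USER cloning, with an Nt.BbvCI nicking site recorded at the 5′ junction. USER cloning is a ligation-independent method that uses uracil excision to create long complementary overhangs. A T7 promoter upstream of the ORF provides the binding site for T7 RNA polymerase, so run-off transcription from the plasmid yields YPL264C mRNA. The vector also supplies a poly(A) tract downstream of the coding sequence. The catalogue lists this as a C-terminal "tag", but it is a transcript feature rather than a protein fusion: it gives the synthetic mRNA a tail, which generally supports stability and translation after injection. No epitope tag or reporter is recorded.

The resulting mRNA is intended for microinjection into Xenopus laevis oocytes, which translate it and express the yeast protein heterologously. The associated publication concerns deorphanizing yeast solute carriers involved in secondary uptake of xenobiotic compounds. This suggests the construct was used to test YPL264C as a candidate transporter in oocyte uptake assays, although the record does not state the function of the protein.
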