>Addgene plasmid #175230 | pCfB8592 | depositor partial sequence | sequence record 339749 | YPL264C
ATGACGCTGCAAAGAATTAGTAAAGATTATCTAAAGCCTAATTATGGACTTATCTTACTTATAGTGTCTT
ATTTTTTCAATTCTTCTATGGTAGTTTCTACCAAAGTCCTAGAAAATGACCCACTGGAAACTTCGCAATC
AAGAATTAATCCTCTGCAAATCCTGCTAGTAAGGATGTCTATCACGTACTGTTGTACGCTAGTATACATG
CATTGGAATAAACAAAGTGTTCCAGATATTCCATGGGGCCCAGCACCATGCAGGAAATGGTTGATACTCC
GTGGTATAATGGGGTTTTTTGGTGTTTTTGGAATGTACTTTTCTTTAATGTATCTAAGTATAAGTGACGC
TGTCTTAATCACCTTCATGTCGCCAACCCTAACCATCTTCCTTTCATTTTTACTGCTGGGTGAGCCATTT
AGTAAACTTGAAGCCTTGGGGTCCCTAATTTCATTTTCTGGAGTGGTGTTAATTATTAGGCCTACATTTT
TGTTTGGTGAGCAGACCCAAGGCCAGCAATCTCCACAAGACGATATTGTTGAAACTCAAAATCCCAAATT
AAGACTCATTGCTATCGGGGTGAGTTTATTAGGGGTTTGCGGATTGAGTAGTGTTTACATTATCATAAGA
TATATCGGTAACAAGGCACATGCCATCATGAGTGTCAGTTATTTCTCGTTGGTTACTACTGTTGTGGCAG
CCCTCGGTGTGCTTCTAATTCCCTCGATGTCTTTACAACTGCCCCATTCGTGGAAGCAGTGGGGGCTATT
TCTGAACTTGGGTATTTCTGGATTCATTCACCAAATTCTGTTAACAATGGGAATCCAGAGGGAGCGTGCA
GGAAGGGGTTCGTTAATGACTTATACTCAAGTTATATATGCTGTTTTCTGGGATGTCGTGCTCTTTCACC
ACTGGCCAAACATATGGACGTGGTGCGGTATGGCAGTTATCGTTAGTTCTACTATATGGGTCATTAATAT
GAGAGCCTCCAAACAAAACGTTGTGGCTACTGCCGAGCTACTCTCCACATCGGACTTTGAATTAGATGAT
TTGGAGGATTAA
